Addgene plasmid #204607: ACBE
Purpose: Mammalian expression of adenine-to-cytosine base editor ACBE
Depositing lab: Dali Li. Depositing organization: East China Normal University. Publication: Adenine transversion editors enable precise, efficient A*T-to-C*G base editing in mammalian cells and embryos. Chen L, Hong M, Luan C, Gao H, Ru G, Guo X, Zhang D, Zhang S, Li C, Wu J, Randolph PB, Sousa AA, Qu C, Zhu Y, Guan Y, Wang L, Liu M, Feng B, Song G, Liu DR, Li D. Nat Biotechnol. 2023 Jun 15. doi: 10.1038/s41587-023-01821-9. PubMed 37322276.
Backbone
  Vector backbone: pCMV
  Vector type: Mammalian Expression, CRISPR
Growth in bacteria
  Bacterial resistance: Ampicillin, 100 μg/mL
  Growth temperature: 37°C
  Growth strain: DH5alpha
  Copy number: High Copy
Gene/Insert
  Gene/Insert name: bpNLS-N terminal of nSpCas9-linker-mAAG (R165E/Y179F)-TadA-8e-linker-C terminal of nSpCas9-bpNLS-P2A-GFP
  Insert size (bp): 6726
  Mutation: mAAG (R165E/Y179F); S. pyogenes Cas9 (D10A)
  Tag / fusion protein: 6*His (C terminal on backbone)
  Cloning method: Gibson Cloning
  Sequencing primers: 5′ CMV-Forward; 3′ BGH-Reverse
Terms and licenses: Academic/Nonprofit Terms; Industry Terms: Not Available to Industry
How to cite: ACBE was a gift from Dali Li (Addgene plasmid # 204607 ; http://n2t.net/addgene:204607 ; RRID:Addgene_204607)
