[The description below was written by a language model from this plasmid's Addgene catalogue record and pLannotate feature annotations shown in this document.]
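Description:
ACBE is a mammalian expression plasmid on a pCMV backbone that encodes an adenine-to-cytosine base editor for CRISPR-directed A•T-to-C•G transversion editing. It is maintained in E. coli through a high-copy ColE1/pUC-type origin and selected with ampicillin via the β-lactamase gene. Remnants of lac regulatory elements, a lacI fragment and a pBR322 bom fragment are backbone leftovers with no evident role in the payload. No mammalian selection marker is annotated; only a short fragment of an SV40 promoter follows the expression cassette.

The roughly 6.7 kb insert is driven by the CMV enhancer and immediate-early promoter and terminated by the bGH polyadenylation signal; a T7 promoter sits just upstream of the coding region. The editor is an inlaid design: a D10A S. pyogenes Cas9 nickase flanked by bipartite nuclear localisation signals is split, and a module joined by linkers is embedded within it rather than fused to an end. That module comprises a mutant N-methylpurine DNA glycosylase, mAAG (R165E/Y179F), and the evolved adenosine deaminase TadA-8e. The feature table matches this layout, showing most of Cas9, then the glycosylase and tadA segments, then a short C-terminal Cas9 piece. It labels the glycosylase by homology to human MPG, whereas the catalogue calls it mAAG. In principle, TadA-8e converts target adenine to inosine, the glycosylase excises the resulting hypoxanthine base, and repair of the abasic site yields the transversion outcome. A P2A peptide links EGFP downstream, allowing transfected cells to be identified or sorted. The catalogue lists a C-terminal 6×His tag from the backbone, which is not annotated in the table. No guide RNA cassette is annotated, so the guide presumably must be supplied separately.
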