Features (pLannotate 1.2.2; 20 found; start..end, strand, type, name):
    132..335     +  promoter       CMV promoter: human cytomegalovirus (CMV) immediate early promoter
    377..395     +  promoter       T7 promoter: promoter for bacteriophage T7 RNA polymerase
    466..2067    +  CDS            dCas9(N): N-terminal portion of catalytically inactive Streptococcus pyogenes dCas9 carrying the D10A mutation (Zetsche et al., 2015)
   2068..4206    +  CDS            Cas9(C) (fragment): C-terminal portion of Streptococcus pyogenes Cas9 (Zetsche et al., 2015)
   4462..5253    +  CDS            MPG (fragment): 3MG_HUMAN - Also known as AAG, ANPG, MID1. Experimental evidence at protein level: Swiss-Prot protein existence level 1. Hydrolysis of the deoxyribose N-glycosidic bond to excise 3- methyladenine, and 7-methylguanine from the damaged DNA polymer formed by alkylation lesions. From Homo sapiens (Human).
   5299..5790    +  CDS            tadA: TADA_ECOLI - Also known as yfhC. Experimental evidence at protein level: Swiss-Prot protein existence level 1. Catalyzes the deamination of adenosine to inosine at the wobble position 34 of tRNA(Arg2). Essential for cell viability. From Escherichia coli (strain K12).
   5893..6248    +  CDS            Cas9(C) (fragment): C-terminal portion of Streptococcus pyogenes Cas9 (Zetsche et al., 2015)
   6382..7098    +  CDS            EGFP: EGFP is a basic (constitutively fluorescent) green fluorescent protein published in 1996, derived from Aequorea victoria. It is reported to be a rapidly-maturing weak dimer with moderate acid sensitivity.
   7186..7410    +  polyA_signal   bGH poly(A) signal: bovine growth hormone polyadenylation signal
   7414..7435    +  promoter       SV40 promoter (fragment): SV40 enhancer and early promoter
   7440..7456    +  misc_feature   MCS (fragment): pBluescript multiple cloning site
   7505..7521    -  protein_bind   lac operator: The lac repressor binds to the lac operator to inhibit transcription in E. coli. This inhibition can be relieved by adding lactose or isopropyl-β-D-thiogalactopyranoside (IPTG). lac repressor encoded by lacI
   7529..7559    -  promoter       lac promoter: promoter for the E. coli lac operon
   7574..7595    -  protein_bind   CAP binding site: CAP binding activates transcription in the presence of cAMP. E. coli catabolite activator protein
   7608..7700    -  CDS            lacI (fragment): lac repressor; lacI; The lac repressor binds to the lac operator to inhibit transcription in E. coli. This inhibition can be relieved by adding lactose or isopropyl-β-D-thiogalactopyranoside (IPTG).
   7883..8471    -  rep_origin     ori: high-copy-number ColE1/pMB1/pBR322/pUC origin of replication
   8642..9502    -  CDS            AmpR: β-lactamase; bla; confers resistance to ampicillin, carbenicillin, and related antibiotics
   9503..9607    -  promoter       AmpR promoter: bla
   9678..9722    -  misc_feature   bom (fragment): basis of mobility region from pBR322
   9953..131     +  enhancer       CMV enhancer (across the origin): human cytomegalovirus immediate early enhancer
>Addgene plasmid #204607 | ACBE | addgene full sequence | sequence record 404719 | Addgene NGS Result
ATATGCCAAGTACGCCCCCTATTGACGTCAATGACGGTAAATGGCCCGCCTGGCATTATGCCCAGTACAT
GACCTTATGGGACTTTCCTACTTGGCAGTACATCTACGTATTAGTCATCGCTATTACCATGGTGATGCGG
TTTTGGCAGTACATCAATGGGCGTGGATAGCGGTTTGACTCACGGGGATTTCCAAGTCTCCACCCCATTG
ACGTCAATGGGAGTTTGTTTTGGCACCAAAATCAACGGGACTTTCCAAAATGTCGTAACAACTCCGCCCC
ATTGACGCAAATGGGCGGTAGGCGTGTACGGTGGGAGGTCTATATAAGCAGAGCTGGTTTAGTGAACCGT
CAGATCCGCTAGAGATCCGCGGCCGCTAATACGACTCACTATAGGGAGAGCCGCCACCATGAAACGGACA
GCCGACGGAAGCGAGTTCGAGTCACCAAAGAAGAAGCGGAAAGTCGACAAGAAGTACAGCATCGGCCTGG
CCATCGGCACCAACTCTGTGGGCTGGGCCGTGATCACCGACGAGTACAAGGTGCCCAGCAAGAAATTCAA
GGTGCTGGGCAACACCGACCGGCACAGCATCAAGAAGAACCTGATCGGAGCCCTGCTGTTCGACAGCGGC
GAAACAGCCGAGGCCACCCGGCTGAAGAGAACCGCCAGAAGAAGATACACCAGACGGAAGAACCGGATCT
GCTATCTGCAAGAGATCTTCAGCAACGAGATGGCCAAGGTGGACGACAGCTTCTTCCACAGACTGGAAGA
GTCCTTCCTGGTGGAAGAGGATAAGAAGCACGAGCGGCACCCCATCTTCGGCAACATCGTGGACGAGGTG
GCCTACCACGAGAAGTACCCCACCATCTACCACCTGAGAAAGAAACTGGTGGACAGCACCGACAAGGCCG
ACCTGCGGCTGATCTATCTGGCCCTGGCCCACATGATCAAGTTCCGGGGCCACTTCCTGATCGAGGGCGA
CCTGAACCCCGACAACAGCGACGTGGACAAGCTGTTCATCCAGCTGGTGCAGACCTACAACCAGCTGTTC
GAGGAAAACCCCATCAACGCCAGCGGCGTGGACGCCAAGGCCATCCTGTCTGCCAGACTGAGCAAGAGCA
GACGGCTGGAAAATCTGATCGCCCAGCTGCCCGGCGAGAAGAAGAATGGCCTGTTCGGAAACCTGATTGC
CCTGAGCCTGGGCCTGACCCCCAACTTCAAGAGCAACTTCGACCTGGCCGAGGATGCCAAACTGCAGCTG
AGCAAGGACACCTACGACGACGACCTGGACAACCTGCTGGCCCAGATCGGCGACCAGTACGCCGACCTGT
TTCTGGCCGCCAAGAACCTGTCCGACGCCATCCTGCTGAGCGACATCCTGAGAGTGAACACCGAGATCAC
CAAGGCCCCCCTGAGCGCCTCTATGATCAAGAGATACGACGAGCACCACCAGGACCTGACCCTGCTGAAA
GCTCTCGTGCGGCAGCAGCTGCCTGAGAAGTACAAAGAGATTTTCTTCGACCAGAGCAAGAACGGCTACG
CCGGCTACATTGACGGCGGAGCCAGCCAGGAAGAGTTCTACAAGTTCATCAAGCCCATCCTGGAAAAGAT
GGACGGCACCGAGGAACTGCTCGTGAAGCTGAACAGAGAGGACCTGCTGCGGAAGCAGCGGACCTTCGAC
AACGGCAGCATCCCCCACCAGATCCACCTGGGAGAGCTGCACGCCATTCTGCGGCGGCAGGAAGATTTTT
ACCCATTCCTGAAGGACAACCGGGAAAAGATCGAGAAGATCCTGACCTTCCGCATCCCCTACTACGTGGG
CCCTCTGGCCAGGGGAAACAGCAGATTCGCCTGGATGACCAGAAAGAGCGAGGAAACCATCACCCCCTGG
AACTTCGAGGAAGTGGTGGACAAGGGCGCTTCCGCCCAGAGCTTCATCGAGCGGATGACCAACTTCGATA
AGAACCTGCCCAACGAGAAGGTGCTGCCCAAGCACAGCCTGCTGTACGAGTACTTCACCGTGTATAACGA
GCTGACCAAAGTGAAATACGTGACCGAGGGAATGAGAAAGCCCGCCTTCCTGAGCGGCGAGCAGAAAAAG
GCCATCGTGGACCTGCTGTTCAAGACCAACCGGAAAGTGACCGTGAAGCAGCTGAAAGAGGACTACTTCA
AGAAAATCGAGTGCTTCGACTCCGTGGAAATCTCCGGCGTGGAAGATCGGTTCAACGCCTCCCTGGGCAC
ATACCACGATCTGCTGAAAATTATCAAGGACAAGGACTTCCTGGACAATGAGGAAAACGAGGACATTCTG
GAAGATATCGTGCTGACCCTGACACTGTTTGAGGACAGAGAGATGATCGAGGAACGGCTGAAAACCTATG
CCCACCTGTTCGACGACAAAGTGATGAAGCAGCTGAAGCGGCGGAGATACACCGGCTGGGGCAGGCTGAG
CCGGAAGCTGATCAACGGCATCCGGGACAAGCAGTCCGGCAAGACAATCCTGGATTTCCTGAAGTCCGAC
GGCTTCGCCAACAGAAACTTCATGCAGCTGATCCACGACGACAGCCTGACCTTTAAAGAGGACATCCAGA
AAGCCCAGGTGTCCGGCCAGGGCGATAGCCTGCACGAGCACATTGCCAATCTGGCCGGCAGCCCCGCCAT
TAAGAAGGGCATCCTGCAGACAGTGAAGGTGGTGGACGAGCTCGTGAAAGTGATGGGCCGGCACAAGCCC
GAGAACATCGTGATCGAAATGGCCAGAGAGAACCAGACCACCCAGAAGGGACAGAAGAACAGCCGCGAGA
GAATGAAGCGGATCGAAGAGGGCATCAAAGAGCTGGGCAGCCAGATCCTGAAAGAACACCCCGTGGAAAA
CACCCAGCTGCAGAACGAGAAGCTGTACCTGTACTACCTGCAGAATGGGCGGGATATGTACGTGGACCAG
GAACTGGACATCAACCGGCTGTCCGACTACGATGTGGACCATATCGTGCCTCAGAGCTTTCTGAAGGACG
ACTCCATCGACAACAAGGTGCTGACCAGAAGCGACAAGAACCGGGGCAAGAGCGACAACGTGCCCTCCGA
AGAGGTCGTGAAGAAGATGAAGAACTACTGGCGGCAGCTGCTGAACGCCAAGCTGATTACCCAGAGAAAG
TTCGACAATCTGACCAAGGCCGAGAGAGGCGGCCTGAGCGAACTGGATAAGGCCGGCTTCATCAAGAGAC
AGCTGGTGGAAACCCGGCAGATCACAAAGCACGTGGCACAGATCCTGGACTCCCGGATGAACACTAAGTA
CGACGAGAATGACAAGCTGATCCGGGAAGTGAAAGTGATCACCCTGAAGTCCAAGCTGGTGTCCGATTTC
CGGAAGGATTTCCAGTTTTACAAAGTGCGCGAGATCAACAACTACCACCACGCCCACGACGCCTACCTGA
ACGCCGTCGTGGGAACCGCCCTGATCAAAAAGTACCCTAAGCTGGAAAGCGAGTTCGTGTACGGCGACTA
CAAGGTGTACGACGTGCGGAAGATGATCGCCAAGAGCGAGCAGGAAATCGGCAAGGCTACCGCCAAGTAC
TTCTTCTACAGCAACATCATGAACTTTTTCAAGACCGAGATTACCCTGGCCAACGGCGAGATCCGGAAGC
GGCCTCTGATCGAGACAAACGGCGAAACCGGGGAGATCGTGTGGGATAAGGGCCGGGATTTTGCCACCGT
GCGGAAAGTGCTGAGCATGCCCCAAGTGAATATCGTGAAAAAGACCGAGGTGCAGACAGGCGGCTTCAGC
AAAGAGTCTATCCTGCCCAAGAGGAACAGCGATAAGCTGATCGCCAGAAAGAAGGACTGGGACCCTAAGA
AGTACGGCGGCTTCGACAGCCCCACCGTGGCCTATTCTGTGCTGGTGGTGGCCAAAGTGGAAAAGGGCAA
GTCCAAGAAACTGAAGAGTGTGAAAGAGCTGCTGGGGATCACCATCATGGAAAGAAGCAGCTTCGAGAAG
AATCCCATCGACTTTCTGGAAGCCAAGGGCTACAAAGAAGTGAAAAAGGACCTGATCATCAAGCTGCCTA
AGTACTCCCTGTTCGAGCTGGAAAACGGCCGGAAGAGAATGCTGGCCTCTGCCGGCGAACTGCAGAAGGG
AAACGAACTGGCCCTGCCCTCCAAATATGTGAACTTCCTGTACCTGGCCAGCCACTATGAGAAGCTGAAG
GGCTCCAGCGGAGGATCTAGCGGAGGATCAAGCGGAAGCGAGACTCCTGGAACCAGCGAAAGCGCAACCC
CAGAAAGCAGCGGAGGAAGTAGCGGAGGAAGCCCGGCGCGGGGCGGCTCAGCCCGTCCAGGGAGAGGCGC
ACTGAAGCCCGTGAGCGTGACCCTGCTGCCCGACACCGAGCAGCCCCCCTTCTTAGGCAGAGCGCGTAGA
CCTGGCAATGCTAGAGCGGGGAGCCTGGTGACAGGATACCACGAGGTGGGCCAGATGCCCGCCCCCCTGA
GCAGAAAGATCGGCCAGAAGAAGCAGAGACTGGCCGATAGCGAGCAGCAGCAGACCCCCAAGGAGAGACT
GCTGAGCACCCCCGGCCTGAGAAGAAGCATCTACTTCAGCAGCCCCGAGGACCACAGCGGCAGACTGGGC
CCAGAGTTTTTCGACCAGCCCGCCGTGACCCTGGCCAGAGCCTTCCTGGGCCAGGTGCTGGTGAGAAGAC
TGGCCGACGGCACCGAGCTGAGAGGCAGAATCGTGGAGACCGAGGCCTACTTGGGACCCGAGGACGAGGC
CGCCCACAGCAGAGGAGGCAGACAGACCCCCGAGAACAGAGGCATGTTCATGAAGCCCGGCACCCTGTAC
GTGTTCCTGATCTACGGCATGTACTTCTGCTTGAACGTGAGCTCTCAGGGCGCCGGCGCCTGCGTACTCC
TCAGAGCCCTGGAGCCCCTGGAGGGCCTGGAGACCATGAGACAGCTGAGAAACAGCCTGAGAAAGAGCAC
CGTGGGCAGAAGCCTGAAGGACAGAGAGCTGTGCAGCGGCCCCAGCAAGCTGTGCCAGGCCCTGGCCATC
GACAAGAGCTTCGACCAGAGAGACTTGGCGCAAGATGACGCCGTGTGGCTGGAACACGGGCCCTTGGAGA
GCAGCAGCCCAGCCGTAGTGGTGGCGGCCGCCAGAATCGGCATCGGCCACGCCGGCGAGTGGACCCAGAA
GCCCCTGAGATTCTACGTGCAGGGCAGCCCCTGGGTGAGCGTGGTGGACAGAGTGGCCGAGCAGATGGAC
CAGCCCCAGCAGACCGCCTGCAGCGAGGGCCTGCTGATCGTGCAGAAGTCTGAGGTGGAGTTTTCCCACG
AGTACTGGATGAGACATGCCCTGACCCTGGCCAAGAGGGCACGGGATGAGAGGGAGGTGCCTGTGGGAGC
CGTGCTGGTGCTGAACAATAGAGTGATCGGCGAGGGCTGGAACAGAGCCATCGGCCTGCACGACCCAACA
GCCCATGCCGAAATTATGGCCCTGAGACAGGGCGGCCTGGTCATGCAGAACTACAGACTGATTGACGCCA
CCCTGTACGTGACATTCGAGCCTTGCGTGATGTGCGCCGGCGCCATGATCCACTCTAGGATCGGCCGCGT
GGTGTTTGGCGTGAGGAACTCAAAAAGAGGCGCCGCAGGCTCCCTGATGAACGTGCTGAACTACCCCGGC
ATGAATCACCGCGTCGAAATTACCGAGGGAATCCTGGCAGATGAATGTGCCGCCCTGCTGTGCGATTTCT
ATCGGATGCCTAGACAGGTGTTCAATGCTCAGAAGAAGGCCCAGAGCTCCATCAACTCCGGAGGATCTAG
CGGAGGCTCCTCTGGCTCTGAGACACCTGGCACAAGCGAGAGCGCAACACCTGAAAGCAGCGGGGGCAGC
AGCGGGGGGTCACCCGAGGATAATGAGCAGAAACAGCTGTTTGTGGAACAGCACAAGCACTACCTGGACG
AGATCATCGAGCAGATCAGCGAGTTCTCCAAGAGAGTGATCCTGGCCGACGCTAATCTGGACAAAGTGCT
GTCCGCCTACAACAAGCACCGGGATAAGCCCATCAGAGAGCAGGCCGAGAATATCATCCACCTGTTTACC
CTGACCAATCTGGGAGCCCCTGCCGCCTTCAAGTACTTTGACACCACCATCGACCGGAAGAGGTACACCA
GCACCAAAGAGGTGCTGGACGCCACCCTGATCCACCAGAGCATCACCGGCCTGTACGAGACACGGATCGA
CCTGTCTCAGCTGGGAGGTGACTCTGGCGGCTCAAAAAGAACCGCCGACGGCAGCGAATTCGAGCCCAAG
AAGAAGAGGAAAGTCGGAAGCGGAGCTACTAACTTCAGCCTGCTGAAGCAGGCTGGAGACGTGGAGGAGA
ACCCTGGACCTATGGTGAGCAAGGGCGAGGAGCTGTTCACCGGGGTGGTGCCCATCCTGGTCGAGCTGGA
CGGCGACGTAAACGGCCACAAGTTCAGCGTGTCCGGCGAGGGCGAGGGCGATGCCACCTACGGCAAGCTG
ACCCTGAAGTTCATCTGCACCACCGGCAAGCTGCCCGTGCCCTGGCCCACCCTCGTGACCACCCTGACCT
ATGGAGTGCAGTGCTTCAGCCGCTACCCCGACCACATGAAGCAGCACGACTTCTTCAAGTCCGCCATGCC
CGAAGGCTACGTCCAGGAGCGCACCATCTTCTTCAAGGACGACGGCAACTACAAGACCCGCGCCGAGGTG
AAGTTCGAGGGCGACACCCTGGTGAACCGCATCGAGCTGAAGGGCATCGACTTCAAGGAGGACGGCAACA
TCCTGGGGCACAAGCTGGAGTACAACTACAACAGCCACAACGTCTATATCATGGCCGACAAGCAGAAGAA
CGGCATCAAGGTGAACTTCAAGATCCGCCACAACATCGAGGACGGCAGCGTGCAGCTCGCCGACCACTAC
CAGCAGAACACCCCCATCGGCGACGGCCCCGTGCTGCTGCCCGACAACCACTACCTGAGCACCCAGTCCG
CCCTGAGCAAAGACCCCAACGAGAAGCGCGATCACATGGTCCTGCTGGAGTTCGTGACCGCCGCCGGGAT
CACTCTCGGCATGGACGAGCTGTACAAGTCTGGTGGTTCTCCCAAGAAGAAGAGGAAAGTCTAACCGGTC
ATCATCACCATCACCATTGAGTTTAAACCCGCTGATCAGCCTCGACTGTGCCTTCTAGTTGCCAGCCATC
TGTTGTTTGCCCCTCCCCCGTGCCTTCCTTGACCCTGGAAGGTGCCACTCCCACTGTCCTTTCCTAATAA
AATGAGGAAATTGCATCGCATTGTCTGAGTAGGTGTCATTCTATTCTGGGGGGTGGGGTGGGGCAGGACA
GCAAGGGGGAGGATTGGGAAGACAATAGCAGGCATGCTGGGGATGCGGTGGGCTCTATGGCTTCTGAGGC
GGAAAGAACCAGCTGGGGCTCGATACCGTCGACCTCTAGCTAGAGCTTGGCGTAATCATGGTCATAGCTG
TTTCCTGTGTGAAATTGTTATCCGCTCACAATTCCACACAACATACGAGCCGGAAGCATAAAGTGTAAAG
CCTAGGGTGCCTAATGAGTGAGCTAACTCACATTAATTGCGTTGCGCTCACTGCCCGCTTTCCAGTCGGG
AAACCTGTCGTGCCAGCTGCATTAATGAATCGGCCAACGCGCGGGGAGAGGCGGTTTGCGTATTGGGCGC
TCTTCCGCTTCCTCGCTCACTGACTCGCTGCGCTCGGTCGTTCGGCTGCGGCGAGCGGTATCAGCTCACT
CAAAGGCGGTAATACGGTTATCCACAGAATCAGGGGATAACGCAGGAAAGAACATGTGAGCAAAAGGCCA
GCAAAAGGCCAGGAACCGTAAAAAGGCCGCGTTGCTGGCGTTTTTCCATAGGCTCCGCCCCCCTGACGAG
CATCACAAAAATCGACGCTCAAGTCAGAGGTGGCGAAACCCGACAGGACTATAAAGATACCAGGCGTTTC
CCCCTGGAAGCTCCCTCGTGCGCTCTCCTGTTCCGACCCTGCCGCTTACCGGATACCTGTCCGCCTTTCT
CCCTTCGGGAAGCGTGGCGCTTTCTCATAGCTCACGCTGTAGGTATCTCAGTTCGGTGTAGGTCGTTCGC
TCCAAGCTGGGCTGTGTGCACGAACCCCCCGTTCAGCCCGACCGCTGCGCCTTATCCGGTAACTATCGTC
TTGAGTCCAACCCGGTAAGACACGACTTATCGCCACTGGCAGCAGCCACTGGTAACAGGATTAGCAGAGC
GAGGTATGTAGGCGGTGCTACAGAGTTCTTGAAGTGGTGGCCTAACTACGGCTACACTAGAAGAACAGTA
TTTGGTATCTGCGCTCTGCTGAAGCCAGTTACCTTCGGAAAAAGAGTTGGTAGCTCTTGATCCGGCAAAC
AAACCACCGCTGGTAGCGGTGGTTTTTTTGTTTGCAAGCAGCAGATTACGCGCAGAAAAAAAGGATCTCA
AGAAGATCCTTTGATCTTTTCTACGGGGTCTGACACTCAGTGGAACGAAAACTCACGTTAAGGGATTTTG
GTCATGAGATTATCAAAAAGGATCTTCACCTAGATCCTTTTAAATTAAAAATGAAGTTTTAAATCAATCT
AAAGTATATATGAGTAAACTTGGTCTGACAGTTACCAATGCTTAATCAGTGAGGCACCTATCTCAGCGAT
CTGTCTATTTCGTTCATCCATAGTTGCCTGACTCCCCGTCGTGTAGATAACTACGATACGGGAGGGCTTA
CCATCTGGCCCCAGTGCTGCAATGATACCGCGAGACCCACGCTCACCGGCTCCAGATTTATCAGCAATAA
ACCAGCCAGCCGGAAGGGCCGAGCGCAGAAGTGGTCCTGCAACTTTATCCGCCTCCATCCAGTCTATTAA
TTGTTGCCGGGAAGCTAGAGTAAGTAGTTCGCCAGTTAATAGTTTGCGCAACGTTGTTGCCATTGCTACA
GGCATCGTGGTGTCACGCTCGTCGTTTGGTATGGCTTCATTCAGCTCCGGTTCCCAACGATCAAGGCGAG
TTACATGATCCCCCATGTTGTGCAAAAAAGCGGTTAGCTCCTTCGGTCCTCCGATCGTTGTCAGAAGTAA
GTTGGCCGCAGTGTTATCACTCATGGTTATGGCAGCACTGCATAATTCTCTTACTGTCATGCCATCCGTA
AGATGCTTTTCTGTGACTGGTGAGTACTCAACCAAGTCATTCTGAGAATAGTGTATGCGGCGACCGAGTT
GCTCTTGCCCGGCGTCAATACGGGATAATACCGCGCCACATAGCAGAACTTTAAAAGTGCTCATCATTGG
AAAACGTTCTTCGGGGCGAAAACTCTCAAGGATCTTACCGCTGTTGAGATCCAGTTCGATGTAACCCACT
CGTGCACCCAACTGATCTTCAGCATCTTTTACTTTCACCAGCGTTTCTGGGTGAGCAAAAACAGGAAGGC
AAAATGCCGCAAAAAAGGGAATAAGGGCGACACGGAAATGTTGAATACTCATACTCTTCCTTTTTCAATA
TTATTGAAGCATTTATCAGGGTTATTGTCTCATGAGCGGATACATATTTGAATGTATTTAGAAAAATAAA
CAAATAGGGGTTCCGCGCACATTTCCCCGAAAAGTGCCACCTGACGTCGACGGATCGGGAGATCGATCTC
CCGATCCCCTAGGGTCGACTCTCAGTACAATCTGCTCTGATGCCGCATAGTTAAGCCAGTATCTGCTCCC
TGCTTGTGTGTTGGAGGTCGCTGAGTAGTGCGCGAGCAAAATTTAAGCTACAACAAGGCAAGGCTTGACC
GACAATTGCATGAAGAATCTGCTTAGGGTTAGGCGTTTTGCGCTGCTTCGCGATGTACGGGCCAGATATA
CGCGTTGACATTGATTATTGACTAGTTATTAATAGTAATCAATTACGGGGTCATTAGTTCATAGCCCATA
TATTGAGTTCCGCGTTACATAACTTACGGTAAATGGCCCGCCTGGCTGACCGCCCAACGACCCCCGCCCA
TTGACGTCAATAATGACGTATGTTCCCATAGTAACGCCAATAGGGACTTTCCATTGACGTCAATGGGTGG
AGTATTTACGGTAAACTGCCCACTTGGCAGTACATCAAGTGTATC
